Addgene plasmid #227596: Lifeact-3xmNG::HIS3
Purpose: Integration vector for expressing Lifeact-3xmNeonGreen
Depositing lab: Bruce Goode. Depositing organization: Brandeis University. Publication: Improved tools for live imaging of F-actin structures in yeast. Wirshing ACE, Goode BL. Mol Biol Cell. 2024 Sep 1;35(9):mr7. doi: 10.1091/mbc.E24-05-0212-T. Epub 2024 Jul 18. PubMed 39024291.
Backbone
  Vector backbone: pRS303
  Vector type: Yeast Expression
  Selectable markers: HIS3
Growth in bacteria
  Bacterial resistance: Ampicillin, 100 μg/mL
  Growth temperature: 37°C
  Growth strain: DH5alpha
  Copy number: High Copy
Gene/Insert
  Gene/Insert name: Lifeact-3xmNeonGreen::HIS3 (alt name: ABP140)
  Species: S. cerevisiae (budding yeast)
  Mutation: Truncated ABP140 (aa 1-17 only)
  Promoter: Abp140
  Tag / fusion protein: 3xmNeonGreen (C terminal on insert)
  Cloning method: Gibson Cloning
Terms and licenses: Academic/Nonprofit Terms; Industry Terms: Not Available to Industry
How to cite: Lifeact-3xmNG::HIS3 was a gift from Bruce Goode (Addgene plasmid # 227596 ; http://n2t.net/addgene:227596 ; RRID:Addgene_227596)
