[The description below was written by a language model from this plasmid's Addgene catalogue record and pLannotate feature annotations shown in this document.]
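Description:
Lifeact-3xmNG::HIS3 is a yeast integrating expression vector built on the pRS303 backbone, made to label filamentous actin in living Saccharomyces cerevisiae. As a pRS303 derivative, it shows no yeast replication origin or centromere in the feature table, so stable maintenance in yeast depends on integration into the genome. Transformants are selected by histidine prototrophy through the HIS3 marker, which is driven by its own promoter. In E. coli the plasmid is propagated at high copy from a ColE1/pUC-type origin under ampicillin selection (AmpR). The backbone also retains an f1 origin, lacZα and lac regulatory remnants, and T7 and T3 promoters flanking the pBluescript-type cloning site.

The payload sits between the two halves of the multiple cloning site. It encodes Lifeact, the first 17 amino acids of the yeast actin-binding protein Abp140, fused at its C terminus to three tandem copies of the bright, fast-maturing monomeric green fluorescent protein mNeonGreen. An ADH1 terminator follows the fusion. The catalogue lists the promoter as that of ABP140. The feature table does not annotate a promoter as such, but it shows yeast genomic sequence upstream of Lifeact, including a fragment of a neighbouring yeast open reading frame, which is consistent with a cloned native upstream region. Tripling the fluorophore would be expected to give more signal per probe molecule, and single-copy integration under the native promoter should keep expression modest and uniform between cells. The construct was assembled by Gibson cloning and is intended for live-cell imaging of F-actin structures in budding yeast.
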