Features (pLannotate 1.2.2; 25 found; start..end, strand, type, name):
    722..773     +  misc_feature   bom (fragment): basis of mobility region from pBR322
    801..1229    -  rep_origin     f1 ori (sequence partly withheld): f1 bacteriophage origin of replication; arrow indicates direction of (+) strand synthesis
   1233..1390    -  CDS            lacZα (fragment): LacZα fragment of β-galactosidase; lacZ fragment
   1393..1411    +  promoter       T7 promoter: promoter for bacteriophage T7 RNA polymerase
   1420..1462    +  misc_feature   MCS (fragment): pBluescript multiple cloning site
   1463..1837    +  CDS            YO238_YEAST (fragment): Experimental evidence at protein level: Swiss-Prot protein existence level 1. From Saccharomyces cerevisiae (strain ATCC 204508 / S288c) (Baker's yeast).
   2109..2159    +  CDS            Lifeact: peptide that binds filamentous actin (Riedl et al., 2008) first 17 amino acids of budding yeast Abp140
   2184..2891    +  CDS            mNeonGreen: mNeonGreen is a basic (constitutively fluorescent) green/yellow fluorescent protein published in 2013, derived from Branchiostoma lanceolatum. It is reported to be a very rapidly-maturing monomer with moderate acid sensitivity.
   2910..3617    +  CDS            mNeonGreen: mNeonGreen is a basic (constitutively fluorescent) green/yellow fluorescent protein published in 2013, derived from Branchiostoma lanceolatum. It is reported to be a very rapidly-maturing monomer with moderate acid sensitivity.
   3636..4343    +  CDS            mNeonGreen: mNeonGreen is a basic (constitutively fluorescent) green/yellow fluorescent protein published in 2013, derived from Branchiostoma lanceolatum. It is reported to be a very rapidly-maturing monomer with moderate acid sensitivity.
   4376..4563    +  terminator     ADH1 terminator: S. cerevisiae ADH1; transcription terminator for the S. cerevisiae alcohol dehydrogenase 1 (ADH1) gene
   4560..4624    +  misc_feature   MCS (fragment): pBluescript multiple cloning site
   4636..4654    -  promoter       T3 promoter: promoter for bacteriophage T3 RNA polymerase
   4699..4715    -  protein_bind   lac operator: The lac repressor binds to the lac operator to inhibit transcription in E. coli. This inhibition can be relieved by adding lactose or isopropyl-β-D-thiogalactopyranoside (IPTG). lac repressor encoded by lacI
   4723..4753    -  promoter       lac promoter: promoter for the E. coli lac operon
   4768..4789    -  protein_bind   CAP binding site: CAP binding activates transcription in the presence of cAMP. E. coli catabolite activator protein
   4802..4894    -  CDS            lacI (fragment): lac repressor; lacI; The lac repressor binds to the lac operator to inhibit transcription in E. coli. This inhibition can be relieved by adding lactose or isopropyl-β-D-thiogalactopyranoside (IPTG).
   5077..5665    -  rep_origin     ori: high-copy-number ColE1/pMB1/pBR322/pUC origin of replication
   5836..6696    -  CDS            AmpR: β-lactamase; bla; confers resistance to ampicillin, carbenicillin, and related antibiotics
   6697..6801    -  promoter       AmpR promoter: bla
   6896..6931    +  CDS            rop (fragment): Rop protein, which maintains plasmids at low copy number; rop
   7033..7082    +  misc_feature   bom (fragment): basis of mobility region from pBR322
   7083..7163    -  CDS            MRM1 (fragment): MRM1_YEAST - Also known as PET56 From Saccharomyces cerevisiae (strain ATCC 204508 / S288c) (Baker's yeast).
   7213..7400    +  promoter       HIS3 promoter: S. cerevisiae HIS3
   7401..514     +  CDS            HIS3 (across the origin): imidazoleglycerol-phosphate dehydratase, required for histidine biosynthesis; S. cerevisiae HIS3; yeast auxotrophic marker
>Addgene plasmid #227596 | Lifeact-3xmNG::HIS3 | addgene full sequence | sequence record 454836 | Addgene NGS Result
GCAAGTGATTAACGTCCACACAGGTATAGGGTTTCTGGACCATATGATACATGCTCTGGCCAAGCATTCC
GGCTGGTCGCTAATCGTTGAGTGCATTGGTGACTTACACATAGACGACCATCACACCACTGAAGACTGCG
GGATTGCTCTCGGTCAAGCTTTTAAAGAGGCCCTAGGGGCCGTGCGTGGAGTAAAAAGGTTTGGATCAGG
ATTTGCGCCTTTGGATGAGGCACTTTCCAGAGCGGTGGTAGATCTTTCGAACAGGCCGTACGCAGTTGTC
GAACTTGGTTTGCAAAGGGAGAAAGTAGGAGATCTCTCTTGCGAGATGATCCCGCATTTTCTTGAAAGCT
TTGCAGAGGCTAGCAGAATTACCCTCCACGTTGATTGTCTGCGAGGCAAGAATGATCATCACCGTAGTGA
GAGTGCGTTCAAGGCTCTTGCGGTTGCCATAAGAGAAGCCACCTCGCCCAATGGTACCAACGATGTTCCC
TCCACCAAAGGTGTTCTTATGTAGTGACACCGATTATTTAAAGCTGCAGCATACGATATATATACATGTG
TATATATGTATACCTATGAATGTCAGTAAGTATGTATACGAACAGTATGATACTGAAGATGACAAGGTAA
TGCATCATTCTATACGTGTCATTCTGAACGAGGCGCGCTTTCCTTTTTTCTTTTTGCTTTTTCTTTTTTT
TTCTCTTGAACTCGACGGATCTATGCGGTGTGAAATACCGCACAGATGCGTAAGGAGAAAATACCGCATC
AGGAAATTGTAAGCGTTAATATTTTGTTAAAATTCGCGTTAAATTTTTGTTAAATCAGCTCATTTTTTAA
CCAATAGGCCGAAATCGGCAAAATCCCTTATAAATCAAAAGAATAGACCGAGATAGGGT
[37 nt withheld, positions 900-936]
AAAGAACGTGGACTCCAACGTCAAAGG
[49 nt withheld, positions 964-1012]
T
[91 nt withheld, positions 1014-1104]
G
[124 nt withheld, positions 1106-1229]
CCATTCGCCATTCAGGCTGCGCAACTGTTGGGAAGGGCGATCGGTGCGGGCCTCTTCGCTATTACGCCAG
CTGGCGAAAGGGGGATGTGCTGCAAGGCGATTAAGTTGGGTAACGCCAGGGTTTTCCCAGTCACGACGTT
GTAAAACGACGGCCAGTGAATTGTAATACGACTCACTATAGGGCGAATTGGAGCTCCACCGCGGTGGCGG
CCGCTCTAGAACTAGTGGATCCCGGGTTTGCGTTTAAGATGCCAAGATTCATCAGCTGTCATGCCAAGGC
CATTGATTACCCACAATCAAACATAACCTACATAGGAATTGACCCTAAACCAGCAAACTACAACCAAACA
CAACTTTCAAAATACTATGATGATCTAGTACAAATGGAAGATAAAAATGCACTAAGCTTATTTTCTTCAG
ATTGGTACGCTACAAAGGATAGATTACTCACCAAGAAAAGATCTCGCAACCCATTTAACAGAACTGCACC
GTACGCTCAGAATATTTTCTGCAAAGAAAACGGCAAGAGGATCGAGGGAATCGAGGATGACGAGGAATAT
TTTGAAACAAAAATTAAGTGTAAAATGCCATGGTCGTCGCCAAGACAATAAACGTGTGGGAGTATTGCAA
AAACATAGTATATAAGCGTAAATCACTATATAAAGCCCAAAGAAGTTAGCACTAAAGCATCATTCATCGT
TCAAAACTCCTCTCTCAAGTGAGAGAATTCGGCGCTGAAAAAAAGCTTTGTCAAAACCAAGAAAAAAACG
TAGGATTGGACACGAGGTTCTTTTTTTAATGTAAACAAGAAGTGGCACTATAGCTGTGAAACTTCCAATA
CAATTGTATACCAAATAAGCTATTACAAATTGATTTAAAATGGGTGTCGCAGATTTGATCAAGAAATTCG
AAAGCATCTCAAAGGAAGAAGGTGACGGTGCTGGTTTAATTAACATGGTGAGCAAGGGCGAGGAGGATAA
CATGGCCTCTCTCCCAGCGACACATGAGTTACACATCTTTGGCTCCATCAACGGTGTGGACTTTGACATG
GTGGGTCAGGGCACCGGCAATCCAAATGATGGTTATGAGGAGTTAAACCTGAAGTCCACCAAGGGTGACC
TCCAGTTCTCCCCCTGGATTCTGGTCCCTCATATCGGGTATGGCTTCCATCAGTACCTGCCCTACCCTGA
CGGGATGTCGCCTTTCCAGGCCGCCATGGTAGATGGCTCCGGCTACCAAGTCCATCGCACAATGCAGTTT
GAAGATGGTGCCTCCCTTACTGTTAACTACCGCTACACCTACGAGGGAAGCCACATCAAAGGAGAGGCCC
AGGTGAAGGGGACTGGTTTCCCTGCTGACGGTCCTGTGATGACCAACTCGCTGACCGCTGCGGACTGGTG
CAGGTCGAAGAAGACTTACCCCAACGACAAAACCATCATCAGTACCTTTAAGTGGAGTTACACCACTGGA
AATGGCAAGCGCTACCGGAGCACTGCGCGGACCACCTACACCTTTGCCAAGCCAATGGCGGCTAACTATC
TGAAGAACCAGCCGATGTACGTGTTCCGTAAGACGGAGCTCAAGCACTCCAAGACCGAGCTCAACTTCAA
GGAGTGGCAAAAGGCCTTTACCGATGTGATGGGCATGGACGAGCTGTACAAGGGGTCTGGCGGAAGCGGG
ATGGTGAGCAAGGGCGAGGAGGATAACATGGCCTCTCTCCCAGCGACACATGAGTTACACATCTTTGGCT
CCATCAACGGTGTGGACTTTGACATGGTGGGTCAGGGCACCGGCAATCCAAATGATGGTTATGAGGAGTT
AAACCTGAAGTCCACCAAGGGTGACCTCCAGTTCTCCCCCTGGATTCTGGTCCCTCATATCGGGTATGGC
TTCCATCAGTACCTGCCCTACCCTGACGGGATGTCGCCTTTCCAGGCCGCCATGGTAGATGGCTCCGGCT
ACCAAGTCCATCGCACAATGCAGTTTGAAGATGGTGCCTCCCTTACTGTTAACTACCGCTACACCTACGA
GGGAAGCCACATCAAAGGAGAGGCCCAGGTGAAGGGGACTGGTTTCCCTGCTGACGGTCCTGTGATGACC
AACTCGCTGACCGCTGCGGACTGGTGCAGGTCGAAGAAGACTTACCCCAACGACAAAACCATCATCAGTA
CCTTTAAGTGGAGTTACACCACTGGAAATGGCAAGCGCTACCGGAGCACTGCGCGGACCACCTACACCTT
TGCCAAGCCAATGGCGGCTAACTATCTGAAGAACCAGCCGATGTACGTGTTCCGTAAGACGGAGCTCAAG
CACTCCAAGACCGAGCTCAACTTCAAGGAGTGGCAAAAGGCCTTTACCGATGTGATGGGCATGGACGAGC
TGTACAAGTCAGCAGGTTCCGCAGGGATGGTGAGCAAGGGCGAGGAGGATAACATGGCCTCTCTCCCAGC
GACACATGAGTTACACATCTTTGGCTCCATCAACGGTGTGGACTTTGACATGGTGGGTCAGGGCACCGGC
AATCCAAATGATGGTTATGAGGAGTTAAACCTGAAGTCCACCAAGGGTGACCTCCAGTTCTCCCCCTGGA
TTCTGGTCCCTCATATCGGGTATGGCTTCCATCAGTACCTGCCCTACCCTGACGGGATGTCGCCTTTCCA
GGCCGCCATGGTAGATGGCTCCGGCTACCAAGTCCATCGCACAATGCAGTTTGAAGATGGTGCCTCCCTT
ACTGTTAACTACCGCTACACCTACGAGGGAAGCCACATCAAAGGAGAGGCCCAGGTGAAGGGGACTGGTT
TCCCTGCTGACGGTCCTGTGATGACCAACTCGCTGACCGCTGCGGACTGGTGCAGGTCGAAGAAGACTTA
CCCCAACGACAAAACCATCATCAGTACCTTTAAGTGGAGTTACACCACTGGAAATGGCAAGCGCTACCGG
AGCACTGCGCGGACCACCTACACCTTTGCCAAGCCAATGGCGGCTAACTATCTGAAGAACCAGCCGATGT
ACGTGTTCCGTAAGACGGAGCTCAAGCACTCCAAGACCGAGCTCAACTTCAAGGAGTGGCAAAAGGCCTT
TACCGATGTGATGGGCATGGACGAGCTGTACAAGGGCAGTGGATCCTAAGCGCCACTTCTAAATAAGCGA
ATTTCTTATGATTTATGATTTTTATTATTAAATAAGTTATAAAAAAAATAAGTGTATACAAATTTTAAAG
TGACTCTTAGGTTTTAAAACGAAAATTCTTATTCTTGAGTAACTCTTTCCTGTAGGTCAGGTTGCTTTCT
CAGGTATAGTATGAGGTCGCTCTTATTGACCACACCTCTACCGGGCTGCAGGAATTCGATATCAAGCTTA
TCGATACCGTCGACCTCGAGGGGGGGCCCGGTACCAGCTTTTGTTCCCTTTAGTGAGGGTTAATTTCGAG
CTTGGCGTAATCATGGTCATAGCTGTTTCCTGTGTGAAATTGTTATCCGCTCACAATTCCACACAACATA
CGAGCCGGAAGCATAAAGTGTAAAGCCTGGGGTGCCTAATGAGTGAGCTAACTCACATTAATTGCGTTGC
GCTCACTGCCCGCTTTCCAGTCGGGAAACCTGTCGTGCCAGCTGCATTAATGAATCGGCCAACGCGCGGG
GAGAGGCGGTTTGCGTATTGGGCGCTCTTCCGCTTCCTCGCTCACTGACTCGCTGCGCTCGGTCGTTCGG
CTGCGGCGAGCGGTATCAGCTCACTCAAAGGCGGTAATACGGTTATCCACAGAATCAGGGGATAACGCAG
GAAAGAACATGTGAGCAAAAGGCCAGCAAAAGGCCAGGAACCGTAAAAAGGCCGCGTTGCTGGCGTTTTT
CCATAGGCTCCGCCCCCCTGACGAGCATCACAAAAATCGACGCTCAAGTCAGAGGTGGCGAAACCCGACA
GGACTATAAAGATACCAGGCGTTTCCCCCTGGAAGCTCCCTCGTGCGCTCTCCTGTTCCGACCCTGCCGC
TTACCGGATACCTGTCCGCCTTTCTCCCTTCGGGAAGCGTGGCGCTTTCTCATAGCTCACGCTGTAGGTA
TCTCAGTTCGGTGTAGGTCGTTCGCTCCAAGCTGGGCTGTGTGCACGAACCCCCCGTTCAGCCCGACCGC
TGCGCCTTATCCGGTAACTATCGTCTTGAGTCCAACCCGGTAAGACACGACTTATCGCCACTGGCAGCAG
CCACTGGTAACAGGATTAGCAGAGCGAGGTATGTAGGCGGTGCTACAGAGTTCTTGAAGTGGTGGCCTAA
CTACGGCTACACTAGAAGAACAGTATTTGGTATCTGCGCTCTGCTGAAGCCAGTTACCTTCGGAAAAAGA
GTTGGTAGCTCTTGATCCGGCAAACAAACCACCGCTGGTAGCGGTGGTTTTTTTGTTTGCAAGCAGCAGA
TTACGCGCAGAAAAAAAGGATCTCAAGAAGATCCTTTGATCTTTTCTACGGGGTCTGACGCTCAGTGGAA
CGAAAACTCACGTTAAGGGATTTTGGTCATGAGATTATCAAAAAGGATCTTCACCTAGATCCTTTTAAAT
TAAAAATGAAGTTTTAAATCAATCTAAAGTATATATGAGTAAACTTGGTCTGACAGTTACCAATGCTTAA
TCAGTGAGGCACCTATCTCAGCGATCTGTCTATTTCGTTCATCCATAGTTGCCTGACTCCCCGTCGTGTA
GATAACTACGATACGGGAGGGCTTACCATCTGGCCCCAGTGCTGCAATGATACCGCGAGACCCACGCTCA
CCGGCTCCAGATTTATCAGCAATAAACCAGCCAGCCGGAAGGGCCGAGCGCAGAAGTGGTCCTGCAACTT
TATCCGCCTCCATCCAGTCTATTAATTGTTGCCGGGAAGCTAGAGTAAGTAGTTCGCCAGTTAATAGTTT
GCGCAACGTTGTTGCCATTGCTACAGGCATCGTGGTGTCACGCTCGTCGTTTGGTATGGCTTCATTCAGC
TCCGGTTCCCAACGATCAAGGCGAGTTACATGATCCCCCATGTTGTGCAAAAAAGCGGTTAGCTCCTTCG
GTCCTCCGATCGTTGTCAGAAGTAAGTTGGCCGCAGTGTTATCACTCATGGTTATGGCAGCACTGCATAA
TTCTCTTACTGTCATGCCATCCGTAAGATGCTTTTCTGTGACTGGTGAGTACTCAACCAAGTCATTCTGA
GAATAGTGTATGCGGCGACCGAGTTGCTCTTGCCCGGCGTCAATACGGGATAATACCGCGCCACATAGCA
GAACTTTAAAAGTGCTCATCATTGGAAAACGTTCTTCGGGGCGAAAACTCTCAAGGATCTTACCGCTGTT
GAGATCCAGTTCGATGTAACCCACTCGTGCACCCAACTGATCTTCAGCATCTTTTACTTTCACCAGCGTT
TCTGGGTGAGCAAAAACAGGAAGGCAAAATGCCGCAAAAAAGGGAATAAGGGCGACACGGAAATGTTGAA
TACTCATACTCTTCCTTTTTCAATATTATTGAAGCATTTATCAGGGTTATTGTCTCATGAGCGGATACAT
ATTTGAATGTATTTAGAAAAATAAACAAATAGGGGTTCCGCGCACATTTCCCCGAAAAGTGCCACCTGAC
GTCTAAGAAACCATTATTATCATGACATTAACCTATAAAAATAGGCGTATCACGAGGCCCTTTCGTCTCG
CGCGTTTCGGTGATGACGGTGAAAACCTCTGACACATGCAGCTCCCGGAGACGGTCACAGCTTGTCTGTA
AGCGGATGCCGGGAGCAGACAAGCCCGTCAGGGCGCGTCAGCGGGTGTTGGCGGGTGTCGGGGCTGGCTT
AACTATGCGGCATCAGAGCAGATTGTACTGAGAGTGCACCATAAATTCCCGTTTTAAGAGCTTGGTGAGC
GCTAGGAGTCACTGCCAGGTATCGTTTGAACACGGCATTAGTCAGGGAAGTCATAACACAGTCCTTTCCC
GCAATTTTCTTTTTCTATTACTCTTGGCCTCCTCTAGTACACTCTATATTTTTTTATGCCTCGGTAATGA
TTTTCATTTTTTTTTTTCCACCTAGCGGATGACTCTTTTTTTTTCTTAGCGATTGGCATTATCACATAAT
GAATTATACATTATATAAAGTAATGTGATTTCTTCGAAGAATATACTAAAAAATGAGCAGGCAAGATAAA
CGAAGGCAAAGATGACAGAGCAGAAAGCCCTAGTAAAGCGTATTACAAATGAAACCAAGATTCAGATTGC
GATCTCTTTAAAGGGTGGTCCCCTAGCGATAGAGCACTCGATCTTCCCAGAAAAAGAGGCAGAAGCAGTA
GCAGAACAGGCCACACAATC
